Addgene plasmid #48066: pICH54022
Purpose: (Empty Backbone)
Depositing lab: Sylvestre Marillonnet. Depositing organization: Leibniz Institute of Plant Biochemistry (IPB). Publication: A modular cloning system for standardized assembly of multigene constructs. Weber E, Engler C, Gruetzner R, Werner S, Marillonnet S. PLoS One. 2011 Feb 18;6(2):e16765. doi: 10.1371/journal.pone.0016765. PubMed 21364738.
Backbone
  Vector backbone: derived from pBIN19 and pUC19
  Backbone manufacturer: self-made
  Backbone size (bp): 4349
  Vector type: Unspecified
Growth in bacteria
  Bacterial resistance: Ampicillin, 100 μg/mL
  Growth temperature: 37°C
  Growth strain: DH10B
  Copy number: High Copy
Gene/Insert
  Gene/Insert name: None
Terms and licenses: Academic/Nonprofit Terms; Industry Terms: Not Available to Industry
Depositor comments: level 2 dummy fragment
How to cite: pICH54022 was a gift from Sylvestre Marillonnet (Addgene plasmid # 48066 ; http://n2t.net/addgene:48066 ; RRID:Addgene_48066)
