[The description below was written by a language model from this plasmid's Addgene catalogue record and pLannotate feature annotations shown in this document.]
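Description:
pICH54022 is an empty-backbone component of a modular (Golden Gate-style) cloning system for the standardized assembly of multigene constructs, described by the depositor as a "level 2 dummy fragment". The backbone is self-made, derived from pBIN19 and pUC19, and is about 4.35 kb; the annotated full sequence is 4,368 nt. No gene or insert is recorded, and the vector type is left unspecified. The record does not explain how the dummy is used. In modular cloning schemes, dummy modules generally serve as non-coding placeholders that fill a position in an assembly so that flanking modules can still be joined when no real transcription unit is wanted there.

The feature table reflects the hybrid origin of the backbone. A high-copy ColE1/pUC-type origin and an ampicillin resistance gene (β-lactamase with its own bla promoter) allow propagation and selection in E. coli. The pBIN19 heritage is visible in the incP oriV origin and the trfA replication initiator gene, which together form the broad-host-range RK2 replicon used to maintain binary vectors in Agrobacterium, along with a short remnant of tetR. Nopaline C58 right and left T-DNA border repeats are also present. On the circular map they lie close together, separated by only a short unannotated stretch across the sequence origin, which is where any dummy sequence and assembly sites would presumably reside. The annotation does not identify type IIS restriction sites, promoters, reporters or plant selection markers, so these details cannot be confirmed from the record.
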