Features (pLannotate 1.2.2; 8 found; start..end, strand, type, name):
     39..63      +  misc_feature   RB T-DNA repeat: right border repeat from nopaline C58 T-DNA
    175..195     -  CDS            TetR (fragment): tetracycline resistance regulatory protein; tetR
    222..1367    -  CDS            trfA: TRFA_ECOLX - Experimental evidence at protein level: Swiss-Prot protein existence level 1. Also involved in plasmid copy number control, promoting intermolecular coupling of protein bound iterons at oriV, which inhibits replication initiation. From Escherichia coli.
   1703..2291    -  rep_origin     ori: high-copy-number ColE1/pMB1/pBR322/pUC origin of replication
   2462..3322    -  CDS            AmpR: β-lactamase; bla; confers resistance to ampicillin, carbenicillin, and related antibiotics
   3323..3427    -  promoter       AmpR promoter: bla
   3514..4145    -  rep_origin     oriV: incP origin of replication
   4237..4261    +  misc_feature   LB T-DNA repeat: left border repeat from nopaline C58 T-DNA
>Addgene plasmid #48066 | pICH54022 | depositor full sequence | sequence record 69066 | Full Sequence
ACTATTGTCTTCACGAAGTGGTTTAAACTATCAGTGTTTGACAGGATATATTGGCGGGTAAACCTAAGAG
AAAAGAGCGTTTATTAGAATAATCGGATATTTAAAAGGGCGTGAAAAGGTTTATCCGTTCGTCCATTTGT
ATGTGCATGCCAACCACAGGGTTCCCCAGATCAGGCGCTGGCTGCTGAACCCCCAGCCGGAACTGACCCC
ACAAGGCCCTAGCGTTTGCAATGCACCAGGTCATCATTGACCCAGGCGTGTTCCACCAGGCCGCTGCCTC
GCAACTCTTCGCAGGCTTCGCCGACCTGCTCGCGCCACTTCTTCACGCGGGTGGAATCCGATCCGCACAT
GAGGCGGAAGGTTTCCAGCTTGAGCGGGTACGGCTCCCGGTGCGAGCTGAAATAGTCGAACATCCGTCGG
GCCGTCGGCGACAGCTTGCGGTACTTCTCCCATATGAATTTCGTGTAGTGGTCGCCAGCAAACAGCACGA
CGATTTCCTCGTCGATCAGGACCTGGCAACGGGACGTTTTCTTGCCACGGTCCAGGACGCGGAAGCGGTG
CAGCAGCGACACCGATTCCAGGTGCCCAACGCGGTCGGACGTGAAGCCCATCGCCGTCGCCTGTAGGCGC
GACAGGCATTCCTCGGCCTTCGTGTAATACCGGCCATTGATCGACCAGCCCAGGTCCTGGCAAAGCTCGT
AGAACGTGAAGGTGATCGGCTCGCCGATAGGGGTGCGCTTCGCGTACTCCAACACCTGCTGCCACACCAG
TTCGTCATCGTCGGCCCGCAGCTCGACGCCGGTGTAGGTGATCTTCACGTCCTTGTTGACGTGGAAAATG
ACCTTGTTTTGCAGCGCCTCGCGCGGGATTTTCTTGTTGCGCGTGGTGAACAGGGCAGAGCGGGCCGTGT
CGTTTGGCATCGCTCGCATCGTGTCCGGCCACGGCGCAATATCGAACAAGGAAAGCTGCATTTCCTTGAT
CTGCTGCTTCGTGTGTTTCAGCAACGCGGCCTGCTTGGCCTCGCTGACCTGTTTTGCCAGGTCCTCGCCG
GCGGTTTTTCGCTTCTTGGTCGTCATAGTTCCTCGCGTGTCGATGGTCATCGACTTCGCCAAACCTGCCG
CCTCCTGTTCAAGACGACGCGAACGCTCCACGGCGGCCGATGGCGCGGGCAGGGCAGGGGGAGCCAGTTG
CACGCTGTCGCGCTCGATCTTGGCCGTAGCTTGCTGGACCATCGAGCCGACGGACTGGAAGGTTTCGCGG
GGCGCACGCATGACGGTGCGGCTTGCGATGGTTTCGGCATCCTCGGCGGAAAACCCCGCGTCGATCAGTT
CTTGCCTGTATGCCTTCCGGTCAAACGTCCGATTCATTCACCCTCCTTGCGGGATTGCCCCGACTCACGC
CGGGGCAATGTGCCCTTATTCCTGATTTGACCCGCCTGGTGCCTTGGTGTCCAGATAATCCACCTTATCG
GCAATGAAGTCGGTCCCGTAGACCGTCTGGCCGTCCTTCTCGTACTTGGTATTCCGAATCTTGCCCTGCA
CGAATACCAGCGACCCCTTGCCCAAATACTTGCCGTGGGCCTCGGCCTGAGAGCCAAAACACTTGATGCG
GAAGAAGTCGGTGCGCTCCTGCTTGTCGCCGGCATCGTTGCGCCACATCTAGGATCTGCCAGGAACCGTA
AAAAGGCCGCGTTGCTGGCGTTTTTCCATAGGCTCCGCCCCCCTGACGAGCATCACAAAAATCGACGCTC
AAGTCAGAGGTGGCGAAACCCGACAGGACTATAAAGATACCAGGCGTTTCCCCCTGGAAGCTCCCTCGTG
CGCTCTCCTGTTCCGACCCTGCCGCTTACCGGATACCTGTCCGCCTTTCTCCCTTCGGGAAGCGTGGCGC
TTTCTCATAGCTCACGCTGTAGGTATCTCAGTTCGGTGTAGGTCGTTCGCTCCAAGCTGGGCTGTGTGCA
CGAACCCCCCGTTCAGCCCGACCGCTGCGCCTTATCCGGTAACTATCGTCTTGAGTCCAACCCGGTAAGA
CACGACTTATCGCCACTGGCAGCAGCCACTGGTAACAGGATTAGCAGAGCGAGGTATGTAGGCGGTGCTA
CAGAGTTCTTGAAGTGGTGGCCTAACTACGGCTACACTAGAAGGACAGTATTTGGTATCTGCGCTCTGCT
GAAGCCAGTTACCTTCGGAAAAAGAGTTGGTAGCTCTTGATCCGGCAAACAAACCACCGCTGGTAGCGGT
GGTTTTTTTGTTTGCAAGCAGCAGATTACGCGCAGAAAAAAAGGATCTCAAGAAGATCCTTTGATCTTTT
CTACGGGGTCTGACGCTCAGTGGAACGAAAACTCACGTTAAGGGATTTTGGTCATGAGATTATCAAAAAG
GATCTTCACCTAGATCCTTTTAAATTAAAAATGAAGTTTTAAATCAATCTAAAGTATATATGAGTAAACT
TGGTCTGACAGTTACCAATGCTTAATCAGTGAGGCACCTATCTCAGCGATCTGTCTATTTCGTTCATCCA
TAGTTGCCTGACTCCCCGTCGTGTAGATAACTACGATACGGGAGGGCTTACCATCTGGCCCCAGTGCTGC
AATGATACCGCGAGAACCACGCTCACCGGCTCCAGATTTATCAGCAATAAACCAGCCAGCCGGAAGGGCC
GAGCGCAGAAGTGGTCCTGCAACTTTATCCGCCTCCATCCAGTCTATTAATTGTTGCCGGGAAGCTAGAG
TAAGTAGTTCGCCAGTTAATAGTTTGCGCAACGTTGTTGCCATTGCTACAGGCATCGTGGTGTCACGCTC
GTCGTTTGGTATGGCTTCATTCAGCTCCGGTTCCCAACGATCAAGGCGAGTTACATGATCCCCCATGTTG
TGCAAAAAAGCGGTTAGCTCCTTCGGTCCTCCGATCGTTGTCAGAAGTAAGTTGGCCGCAGTGTTATCAC
TCATGGTTATGGCAGCACTGCATAATTCTCTTACTGTCATGCCATCCGTAAGATGCTTTTCTGTGACTGG
TGAGTACTCAACCAAGTCATTCTGAGAATAGTGTATGCGGCGACCGAGTTGCTCTTGCCCGGCGTCAATA
CGGGATAATACCGCGCCACATAGCAGAACTTTAAAAGTGCTCATCATTGGAAAACGTTCTTCGGGGCGAA
AACTCTCAAGGATCTTACCGCTGTTGAGATCCAGTTCGATGTAACCCACTCGTGCACCCAACTGATCTTC
AGCATCTTTTACTTTCACCAGCGTTTCTGGGTGAGCAAAAACAGGAAGGCAAAATGCCGCAAAAAAGGGA
ATAAGGGCGACACGGAAATGTTGAATACTCATACTCTTCCTTTTTCAATATTATTGAAGCATTTATCAGG
GTTATTGTCTCATGAGCGGATACATATTTGAATGTATTTAGAAAAATAAACAAATAGGGGTTCCGCGCAC
GAATTGGCCAGCGCTGCCATTTTTGGGGTGAGGCCGTTCGCGGCCGAGGGGCGCAGCCCCTGGGGGGATG
GGAGGCCCGCGTTAGCGGGCCGGGAGGGTTCGAGAAGGGGGGGCACCCCCCTTCGGCGTGCGCGGTCACG
CGCACAGGGCGCAGCCCTGGTTAAAAACAAGGTTTATAAATATTGGTTTAAAAGCAGGTTAAAAGACAGG
TTAGCGGTGGCCGAAAAACGGGCGGAAACCCTTGCAAATGCTGGATTTTCTGCCTGTGGACAGCCCCTCA
AATGTCAATAGGTGCGCCCCTCATCTGTCAGCACTCTGCCCCTCAAGTGTCAAGGATCGCGCCCCTCATC
TGTCAGTAGTCGCGCCCCTCAAGTGTCAATACCGCAGGGCACTTATCCCCAGGCTTGTCCACATCATCTG
TGGGAAACTCGCGTAAAATCAGGCGTTTTCGCCGATTTGCGAGGCTGGCCAGCTCCACGTCGCCGGCCGA
AATCGAGCCTGCCCCTCATCTGTCAACGCCGCGCCGGGTGAGTCGGCCCCTCAAGTGTCAACGTCCGCCC
CTCATCTGTCAGTGAGGGCCAAGTTTTCCGCGAGGTATCCACAACGCCGGCGGCCGCGGTGTCTCGCACA
CGGCTTCGACGGCGTTTCTGGCGCGTTTGCAGGGCCATAGACGGCCGCCAGCCCAGCGGCGAGGGCAACC
AGCCCGGTGAGCGTCGCAAAGGAGATCCTGATCTGACTGATGGGCTGCCTGTATCGAGTGGTGATTTTGT
GCCGAGCTGCCGGTCGGGGAGCTGTTGGCTGGCTGGTGGCAGGATATATTGTGGTGTAAACAAATTGACG
CTTAGACAACTTAATAACACATTGCGGACGTTTTTAATGTACTGGGGTGGATGCAGTGGGCCCCACTCTG
TGAAGACAAGCAAGGTTTTGACGGGTTT
