>Addgene plasmid #48066 | pICH54022 | addgene partial sequence | sequence record 74305 | LB-F1 5'-gtggtgtaaacaaattgacgc-3'
AAGCAAGGTTTTGACGGGTTTACTATTGTCTTCACGAAGTGGTTTAAACTATCAGTGTTTGACAGGATAT
ATTGGCGGGTAAACCTAAGAGAAAAGAGCGTTTATTAGAATAATCGGATATTTAAAAGGGCGTGAAAAGG
TTTATCCGTTCGTCCATTTGTATGTGCATGCCAACCACAGGGTTCCCCAGATCAGGCGCTGGCTGCTGAA
CCCCCAGCCGGAACTGACCCCACAAGGCCCTAGCGTTTGCAATGCACCAGGTCATCATTGACCCAGGCGT
GTTCCACCAGGCCGCTGCCTCGCAACTCTTCGCAGGCTTCGCCGACCTGCTCGCGCCACTTCTTCACGCG
GGTGGAATCCGATCCGCACATGAGGCGGAAGGTTTCCAGCTTGAGCGGGTACGGCTCCCGGTGCGAGCTG
AAATAGTCGAACATCCGTCGGGCCGTCGGCGACAGCTTGCGGTACTTCTCCCATATGAATTTCGTGTAGT
GGTCGCCAGCAAACAGCACGACGATTTCCTCGTCGATCAGGACCTGGCAACGGGACGTTTTCTTGCCACG
GTCCAGGACGCGGAAGCGGTGCAGCAGCGACACCGATTCCAGGTGCCCAACGCGGTCGGACGTGAAGCCC
ATCGCCGTCGCCTGTAGGCGCGACAGGCATTCCTCGGCCTTCGTGTAATACCGGCCATTGATCGACCAGC
CCAGGTCCTGGCAAAGCTCGTAGAACGTGAAGGTGATCGGCTCGCCGATAGGGGTGCGCTTCGCGTACTC
CAACACCTGCTGCCACACCAGTTCGTCATCGTCGGCCCGCAGCTCGACGCCGGTGTAGGTGATCTTCACG
TCCTTGTTGACGTGGAAAATGACCTTGTTTTGCAGCGCCTCGCGCGGGATTTTCTTGTTGCGCGTGGTGA
ACAGGGCAGAGCGGGC
