>Addgene plasmid #48066 | pICH54022 | addgene partial sequence | sequence record 74306 | RB-F1 5'-ggataaaccttttcacgccc-3'
TCTAATAAACGCTCTTTTCTCTTAGGTTTACCCGCCAATATATCCTGTCAAACACTGATAGTTTAAACCA
CTTCGTGAAGACAATAGTAAACCCGTCAAAACCTTGCTTGTCTTCACAGAGTGGGGCCCACTGCATCCAC
CCCAGTACATTAAAAACGTCCGCAATGTGTTATTAAGTTGTCTAAGCGTCAATTTGTTTACACCACAATA
TATCCTGCCACCAGCCAGCCAACAGCTCCCCGACCGGCAGCTCGGCACAAAATCACCACTCGATACAGGC
AGCCCATCAGTCAGATCAGGATCTCCTTTGCGACGCTCACCGGGCTGGTTGCCCTCGCCGCTGGGCTGGC
GGCCGTCTATGGCCCTGCAAACGCGCCAGAAACGCCGTCGAAGCCGTGTGCGAGACACCGCGGCCGCCGG
CGTTGTGGATACCTCGCGGAAAACTTGGCCCTCACTGACAGATGAGGGGCGGACGTTGACACTTGAGGGG
CCGACTCACCCGGCGCGGCGTTGACAGATGAGGGGCAGGCTCGATTTCGGCCGGCGACGTGGAGCTGGCC
AGCCTCGCAAATCGGCGAAAACGCCTGATTTTACGCGAGTTTCCCACAGATGATGTGGACAAGCCTGGGG
ATAAGTGCCCTGCGGTATTGACACTTGAGGGGCGCGACTACTGACAGATGAGGGGCGCGATCCTTGACAC
TTGAGGGGCAGAGTGCTGACAGATGAGGGGCGCACCTATTGACATTTGAGGGGCTGTCCACAGGCAGAAA
ATCCAGCATTTGCAAGGGTTTCCGCCCGTTTTTCGGCCACCGCTAACCTGTCTTTTAACCTGCTTTTAAA
CCAATATTTATAAACCTTGTTTTTAACCAGGGCTGCGCCCTGTGCGCGTGACCGCGCA
